>Addgene plasmid #235618 | pCAGEN_N99_eMagBF_V5_NES | addgene full sequence | sequence record 467502 | Addgene NGS Result
GGTCGACATTGATTATTGACTAGTTATTAATAGTAATCAATTACGGGGTCATTAGTTCATAGCCCATATA
TGGAGTTCCGCGTTACATAACTTACGGTAAATGGCCCGCCTGGCTGACCGCCCAACGACCCCCGCCCATT
GACGTCAATAATGACGTATGTTCCCATAGTAACGCCAATAGGGACTTTCCATTGACGTCAATGGGTGGAG
TATTTACGGTAAACTGCCCACTTGGCAGTACATCAAGTGTATCATATGCCAAGTACGCCCCCTATTGACG
TCAATGACGGTAAATGGCCCGCCTGGCATTATGCCCAGTACATGACCTTATGGGACTTTCCTACTTGGCA
GTACATCTACGTATTAGTCATCGCTATTACCATGGTCGAGGTGAGCCCCACGTTCTGCTTCACTCTCCCC
ATCTCCCCCCCCTCCCCACCCCCAATTTTGTATTTATTTATTTTTTAATTATTTTGTGCAGCGATGGGGG
CGGGGGGGGGGGGGGGGCGCGCCRGGGGGGGGGGGGGGGGGGGRGGGGSGGGGSGGGGSGRGGSGGRGRG
GTGCGGCGGCAGCCAATCAGAGCGGCGCGCTCCGAAAGTTTCCTTTTATGGCGAGGCGGCGGCGGCGGCG
GCCCTATAAAAAGCGAAGCGCGCGGCGGGCGGGAGTCGCTGCGCGCTGCCTTCGCCCCGTGCCCCGCTCC
GCCGCCGCCTCGCGCCGCCCGCCCCGGCTCTGACTGACCGCGTTACTCCCACAGGTGAGCGGGCGGGACG
GCCCTTCTCCTCCGGGCTGTAATTAGCGCTTGGTTTAATGACGGCTTGTTTCTTTTCTGTGGCTGCGTGA
AAGCCTTGAGGGGCTCCGGGAGGGCCCTTTGTGCGGGGGGAGCGGCTCGGGGGGTGCGTGCGTGTGTGTG
TGCGTGGGGAGCGCCGCGTGCGGCTCCGCGCTGCCCGGCGGCTGTGAGCGCTGCGGGCGCGGCGCGGGGC
TTTGTGCGCTCCGCAGTGTGCGCGAGGGGAGCGCGGCCGGGGGCGGTGCCCCGCGGTGCGGGGGGGGCTG
CGAGGGGAACAAAGGCTGCGTGCGGGGTGTGTGCGTGGGGGGGTGAGCAGGGGGTGTGGGCGCGTCGGTC
GGGCTGCAACCCCCCCTGCACCCCCCTCCCCGAGTTGCTGAGCACGGCCCGGCTTCGGGTGCGGGGCTCC
GTACGGGGCGTGGCGCGGGGCTCGCCGTGCCGGGCGGGGGGTGGCGGCAGGTGGGGGTGCCGGGCGGGGC
GGGGCCGCCTCGGGCCGGGGRGGGCTCGGGGGAGGGGCGCGGCGGCCCCCGGAGCGCCGGCGGCTGTCGA
GGCGCGGCGAGCCGCAGCCATTGCCTTTTATGGTAATCGTGCGAGAGGGCGCAGGGACTTCCTTTGTCCC
AAATCTGTGCGGAGCCGAAATCTGGGAGGCGCCGCCGCACCCCCTCTAGCGGGCGCGGGGCGAAGCGGTG
CGGCGCCGGCAGGAAGGAAATGGGCGGGGAGGGCCTTCGTGCGTCGCCGCGCCGCCGTCCCCTTCTCCCT
CTCCAGCCTCGGGGCTGTCCGCGGGGGGACGGCTGCCTTCGGGGGGGACGGGGCAGGGCGGGGTTCGGCT
TCTGGCGTGTGACCGGCGGCTCTAGAGCCTCTGCTAACCATGTTCATGCCTTCTTCTTTTTCCTACAGCT
CCTGGGCAACGTGCTGGTTATTGTGCTGTCTCATCATTTTGGCAAAGAATTCCTCGAATGAAGGACAACA
CTGTTCCGCTTAAGCTGATAGCCCTCCTGGCCAATGGAGAGTTCCACAGCGGTGAGCAGCTCGGTGAGAC
TCTCGGGATGTCTCGCGCCGCTATTAACAAGCACATTCAGACGTTGCGCGATTGGGGAGTCGACGTGTTC
ACAGTACCTGGCAAAGGGTACTCACTCCCTGAGCCTATCCAGTTGCTGAACGCAAAGCAGATTCTGGGAC
AACTGGACGGTGGGAGTGTTGCCGTCCTCCCTGTGATCGACTCCACGAACCAGTACTTGCTGGACCGCAT
CGGCGGCAGTGGATCCGGCGGCAGTGGATCCGGCGGACATACCCTCTACGCGCCGGGGGGTTATGACATC
ATGGGTTACCTCAGACAGATCAGAAACCGGCCGAACCCACAAGTGGAGCTGGGACCCGTCGACCTCTCCT
GCGCCCTCGTGCTGTGTGACCTTAAGCAGAAGGACACCCCTGTGGTGTACGCCTCCGAAGCATTCCTGGA
GATGACCGGGTACAACAGACACGAAGTGCTGGGACGGAACTGCCGCTTCCTGCAATCCCCGGATGGAATG
GTGAAGCCTAAGTCAACCCGCAAATACGTGGACTCCAACACTATCTTCACCATGAAGAAGGCCATTGACC
GCAATGCTGAGGTGCAAGTGGAAGTGGTGAACTTCAAGAAGAACGGACAGCGCTTCGTCAACTTCCTGAC
TATGATTCCCGTGCGGGACGAAACCGGCGAATACCGGTACAGCATCGGGTTTCAGTGCGAGACTGAGGGA
TCCTCTGGTAAGCCTATCCCTAACCCTCTCCTCGGTCTCGATTCTACGGGCAGTAGCCTGCAGAAGAAGC
TGGAGGAGCTGGAACTGTGATCGAGGATATCGCGGCCGCACTCCTCAGGTGCAGGCTGCCTATCAGAAGG
TGGTGGCTGGTGTGGCCAATGCCCTGGCTCACAAATACCACTGAGATCTTTTTCCCTCTGCCAAAAATTA
TGGGGACATCATGAAGCCCCTTGAGCATCTGACTTCTGGCTAATAAAGGAAATTTATTTTCATTGCAATA
GTGTGTTGGAATTTTTTGTGTCTCTCACTCGGAAGGACATATGGGAGGGCAAATCATTTAAAACATCAGA
ATGAGTATTTGGTTTAGAGTTTGGCAACATATGCCCATATGCTGGCTGCCATGAACAAAGGTTGGCTATA
AAGAGGTCATCAGTATATGAAACAGCCCCCTGCTGTCCATTCCTTATTCCATAGAAAAGCCTTGACTTGA
GGTTAGATTTTTTTTATATTTTGTTTTGTGTTATTTTTTTCTTTAACATCCCTAAAATTTTCCTTACATG
TTTTACTAGCCAGATTTTTCCTCCTCTCCTGACTACTCCCAGTCATAGCTGTCCCTCTTCTCTTATGGAG
ATCCCTCGACCTGCAGCCCAAGCTTGGCGTAATCATGGTCATAGCTGTTTCCTGTGTGAAATTGTTATCC
GCTCACAATTCCACACAACATACGAGCCGGAAGCATAAAGTGTAAAGCCTGGGGTGCCTAATGAGTGAGC
TAACTCACATTAATTGCGTTGCGCTCACTGCCCGCTTTCCAGTCGGGAAACCTGTCGTGCCAGCGGATCC
GCATCTCAATTAGTCAGCAACCATAGTCCCGCCCCTAACTCCGCCCATCCCGCCCCTAACTCCGCCCAGT
TCCGCCCATTCTCCGCCCCATGGCTGACTAATTTTTTTTATTTATGCAGAGGCCGAGGCCGCCTCGGCCT
CTGAGCTATTCCAGAAGTAGTGAGGAGGCTTTTTTGGAGGCCTAGGCTTTTGCAAAAAGCTAACTTGTTT
ATTGCAGCTTATAATGGTTACAAATAAAGCAATAGCATCACAAATTTCACAAATAAAGCATTTTTTTCAC
TGCATTCTAGTTGTGGTTTGTCCAAACTCATCAATGTATCTTATCATGTCTGGATCCGCTGCATTAATGA
ATCGGCCAACGCGCGGGGAGAGGCGGTTTGCGTATTGGGCGCTCTTCCGCTTCCTCGCTCACTGACTCGC
TGCGCTCGGTCGTTCGGCTGCGGCGAGCGGTATCAGCTCACTCAAAGGCGGTAATACGGTTATCCACAGA
ATCAGGGGATAACGCAGGAAAGAACATGTGAGCAAAAGGCCAGCAAAAGGCCAGGAACCGTAAAAAGGCC
GCGTTGCTGGCGTTTTTCCATAGGCTCCGCCCCCCTGACGAGCATCACAAAAATCGACGCTCAAGTCAGA
GGTGGCGAAACCCGACAGGACTATAAAGATACCAGGCGTTTCCCCCTGGAAGCTCCCTCGTGCGCTCTCC
TGTTCCGACCCTGCCGCTTACCGGATACCTGTCCGCCTTTCTCCCTTCGGGAAGCGTGGCGCTTTCTCAT
AGCTCACGCTGTAGGTATCTCAGTTCGGTGTAGGTCGTTCGCTCCAAGCTGGGCTGTGTGCACGAACCCC
CCGTTCAGCCCGACCGCTGCGCCTTATCCGGTAACTATCGTCTTGAGTCCAACCCGGTAAGACACGACTT
ATCGCCACTGGCAGCAGCCACTGGTAACAGGATTAGCAGAGCGAGGTATGTAGGCGGTGCTACAGAGTTC
TTGAAGTGGTGGCCTAACTACGGCTACACTAGAAGAACAGTATTTGGTATCTGCGCTCTGCTGAAGCCAG
TTACCTTCGGAAAAAGAGTTGGTAGCTCTTGATCCGGCAAACAAACCACCGCTGGTAGCGGTGGTTTTTT
TGTTTGCAAGCAGCAGATTACGCGCAGAAAAAAAGGATCTCAAGAAGATCCTTTGATCTTTTCTACGGGG
TCTGACGCTCAGTGGAACGAAAACTCACGTTAAGGGATTTTGGTCATGAGATTATCAAAAAGGATCTTCA
CCTAGATCCTTTTAAATTAAAAATGAAGTTTTAAATCAATCTAAAGTATATATGAGTAAACTTGGTCTGA
CAGTTACCAATGCTTAATCAGTGAGGCACCTATCTCAGCGATCTGTCTATTTCGTTCATCCATAGTTGCC
TGACTCCCCGTCGTGTAGATAACTACGATACGGGAGGGCTTACCATCTGGCCCCAGTGCTGCAATGATAC
CGCGAGACCCACGCTCACCGGCTCCAGATTTATCAGCAATAAACCAGCCAGCCGGAAGGGCCGAGCGCAG
AAGTGGTCCTGCAACTTTATCCGCCTCCATCCAGTCTATTAATTGTTGCCGGGAAGCTAGAGTAAGTAGT
TCGCCAGTTAATAGTTTGCGCAACGTTGTTGCCATTGCTACAGGCATCGTGGTGTCACGCTCGTCGTTTG
GTATGGCTTCATTCAGCTCCGGTTCCCAACGATCAAGGCGAGTTACATGATCCCCCATGTTGTGCAAAAA
AGCGGTTAGCTCCTTCGGTCCTCCGATCGTTGTCAGAAGTAAGTTGGCCGCAGTGTTATCACTCATGGTT
ATGGCAGCACTGCATAATTCTCTTACTGTCATGCCATCCGTAAGATGCTTTTCTGTGACTGGTGAGTACT
CAACCAAGTCATTCTGAGAATAGTGTATGCGGCGACCGAGTTGCTCTTGCCCGGCGTCAATACGGGATAA
TACCGCGCCACATAGCAGAACTTTAAAAGTGCTCATCATTGGAAAACGTTCTTCGGGGCGAAAACTCTCA
AGGATCTTACCGCTGTTGAGATCCAGTTCGATGTAACCCACTCGTGCACCCAACTGATCTTCAGCATCTT
TTACTTTCACCAGCGTTTCTGGGTGAGCAAAAACAGGAAGGCAAAATGCCGCAAAAAAGGGAATAAGGGC
GACACGGAAATGTTGAATACTCATACTCTTCCTTTTTCAATATTATTGAAGCATTTATCAGGGTTATTGT
CTCATGAGCGGATACATATTTGAATGTATTTAGAAAAATAAACAAATAGGGGTTCCGCGCACATTTCCCC
GAAAAGTGCCACCTG
Features (pLannotate 1.2.2; 18 found; start..end, strand, type, name):
      5..384     +  enhancer       CMV enhancer: human cytomegalovirus immediate early enhancer
    662..1678    +  intron         chimeric intron: chimera between introns from chicken β-actin and rabbit β-globin
   1676..1732    +  CDS            HBB (fragment): HBB_LEPEU - Experimental evidence at protein level: Swiss-Prot protein existence level 1. Involved in oxygen transport from the lung to the various peripheral tissues. From Lepus europaeus (European hare).
   1738..2049    +  CDS            birA (fragment): BIRA_ECOLI - Also known as bioR, dhbB. Experimental evidence at protein level: Swiss-Prot protein existence level 1. Acts both as a biotin--[acetyl-CoA-carboxylase] ligase and a biotin-operon repressor. In the presence of ATP, BirA activates biotin to form the BirA-biotinyl-5'-adenylate (BirA-bio-5'-AMP or holoBirA) complex. HoloBirA can either transfer the biotinyl moiety to the biotin carboxyl carrier protein (BCCP) subunit of acetyl-CoA carboxylase, or bind to the biotin operator site and inhibit transcription of the operon. From Escherichia coli (strain K12).
   2527..2568    +  CDS            V5 tag: epitope tag from simian virus 5
   2630..2701    +  CDS            HBB (fragment): HBB_PONPY - Experimental evidence at transcript level: Swiss-Prot protein existence level 2. Involved in oxygen transport from the lung to the various peripheral tissues. From Pongo pygmaeus (Bornean orangutan).
   2772..2827    +  polyA_signal   β-globin poly(A) signal: rabbit β-globin polyadenylation signal (Gil and Proudfoot, 1987)
   3212..3228    -  protein_bind   lac operator: The lac repressor binds to the lac operator to inhibit transcription in E. coli. This inhibition can be relieved by adding lactose or isopropyl-β-D-thiogalactopyranoside (IPTG). lac repressor encoded by lacI
   3236..3266    -  promoter       lac promoter: promoter for the E. coli lac operon
   3281..3302    -  protein_bind   CAP binding site: CAP binding activates transcription in the presence of cAMP. E. coli catabolite activator protein
   3315..3354    -  CDS            lacI (fragment): lac repressor; lacI; The lac repressor binds to the lac operator to inhibit transcription in E. coli. This inhibition can be relieved by adding lactose or isopropyl-β-D-thiogalactopyranoside (IPTG).
   3361..3383    +  promoter       SV40 promoter (fragment): SV40 enhancer and early promoter
   3407..3542    +  rep_origin     SV40 ori: SV40 origin of replication
   3562..3696    +  polyA_signal   SV40 poly(A) signal: SV40 polyadenylation signal
   3698..3752    -  CDS            lacI (fragment): lac repressor; lacI; The lac repressor binds to the lac operator to inhibit transcription in E. coli. This inhibition can be relieved by adding lactose or isopropyl-β-D-thiogalactopyranoside (IPTG).
   3935..4523    -  rep_origin     ori: high-copy-number ColE1/pMB1/pBR322/pUC origin of replication
   4694..5554    -  CDS            AmpR: β-lactamase; bla; confers resistance to ampicillin, carbenicillin, and related antibiotics
   5555..5659    -  promoter       AmpR promoter: bla
