[The description below was written by a language model from this plasmid's Addgene catalogue record and pLannotate feature annotations shown in this document.]
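Description:
pCAGEN_N99_eMagBF_V5_NES is a 5.7 kb mammalian expression plasmid built on the pCAGEN backbone. It is propagated in E. coli through a high-copy ColE1/pUC-type origin and selected with ampicillin via the β-lactamase gene and its native promoter. The backbone also carries remnants of lac regulatory sequence, an SV40 origin of replication with a fragment of the SV40 promoter, and an SV40 polyadenylation signal. No mammalian selection marker is annotated, which suggests transient transfection, although the record does not state a delivery route.

Expression is driven by CAG-type regulatory elements. These comprise the CMV immediate-early enhancer followed by the chimeric chicken β-actin/rabbit β-globin intron, and the transcript ends at the rabbit β-globin poly(A) signal. The short "HBB" hits flanking the insert are most likely globin-derived sequence belonging to this cassette rather than part of the payload.

The synthetic open reading frame encodes residues 1–99 of ALIBi, which the annotation recognises as a fragment related to E. coli BirA biotin ligase. This fragment is fused at its C terminus to eMagBF, a V5 epitope tag for detection, and a nuclear export sequence that biases the protein toward the cytoplasm. eMagBF, the basic, fast-kinetics enhanced Magnet photodimeriser, and the NES are not called in the feature table, but an unannotated stretch between the BirA fragment and V5 is consistent with the eMagBF position.

The Magnet system pairs complementary modules under blue light. This construct is therefore presumably one half of a split, light-inducible biotin ligase used with a partner plasmid encoding the C-terminal fragment. The associated study maps translational machinery composition at subcellular resolution.
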