Addgene plasmid #235618: pCAGEN_N99_eMagBF_V5_NES
Purpose: Encodes ALIBi N-terminal fragment, residues 1-99, fused to eMagBF (enhanced Magnet, basic, fast), V5, and nuclear export sequence.
Depositing lab: Maria Barna. Depositing organization: Stanford University. Publication: A subcellular map of translational machinery composition and regulation at the single-molecule level. Zhang Z, Xu A, Bai Y, Chen Y, Cates K, Kerr C, Bermudez A, Susanto TT, Wysong K, Garcia Marques FJ, Nolan GP, Pitteri S, Barna M. Science. 2025 Mar 7;387(6738):eadn2623. doi: 10.1126/science.adn2623. Epub 2025 Mar 7. PubMed 40048539.
Backbone
  Vector backbone: pCAGEN
  Vector type: Mammalian Expression
Growth in bacteria
  Bacterial resistance: Ampicillin, 100 μg/mL
  Growth temperature: 37°C
  Growth strain: DH5alpha
  Copy number: High Copy
Gene/Insert
  Gene/Insert name: ALIBi N-terminal fragment (alt name: N99-eMagBF-V5-NES)
  Species: Synthetic
  Mutation: residues 1-99
  Tag / fusion protein: eMagBF-V5-NES (C terminal on insert)
  Cloning method: Gibson Cloning
Terms and licenses: Academic/Nonprofit Terms; Industry Terms: Not Available to Industry
How to cite: pCAGEN_N99_eMagBF_V5_NES was a gift from Maria Barna (Addgene plasmid # 235618 ; http://n2t.net/addgene:235618 ; RRID:Addgene_235618)
